>Addgene plasmid #178426 | pcDNA-gLuc-C1C2 | addgene full sequence | sequence record 356147 | Addgene NGS Result
GTTCGGTGTAGGTCGTTCGCTCCAAGCTGGGCTGTGTGCACGAACCCCCCGTTCAGCCCGACCGCTGCGC
CTTATCCGGTAACTATCGTCTTGAGTCCAACCCGGTAAGACACGACTTATCGCCACTGGCAGCAGCCACT
GGTAACAGGATTAGCAGAGCGAGGTATGTAGGCGGTGCTACAGAGTTCTTGAAGTGGTGGCCTAACTACG
GCTACACTAGAAGAACAGTATTTGGTATCTGCGCTCTGCTGAAGCCAGTTACCTTCGGAAAAAGAGTTGG
TAGCTCTTGATCCGGCAAACAAACCACCGCTGGTAGCGGTGGTTTTTTTGTTTGCAAGCAGCAGATTACG
CGCAGAAAAAAAGGATCTCAAGAAGATCCTTTGATCTTTTCTACGGGGTCTGACGCTCAGTGGAACGAAA
ACTCACGTTAAGGGATTTTGGTCATGAGATTATCAAAAAGGATCTTCACCTAGATCCTTTTAAATTAAAA
ATGAAGTTTTAAATCAATCTAAAGTATATATGAGTAAACTTGGTCTGACAGTTACCAATGCTTAATCAGT
GAGGCACCTATCTCAGCGATCTGTCTATTTCGTTCATCCATAGTTGCCTGACTCCCCGTCGTGTAGATAA
CTACGATACGGGAGGGCTTACCATCTGGCCCCAGTGCTGCAATGATACCGCGAGACCCACGCTCACCGGC
TCCAGATTTATCAGCAATAAACCAGCCAGCCGGAAGGGCCGAGCGCAGAAGTGGTCCTGCAACTTTATCC
GCCTCCATCCAGTCTATTAATTGTTGCCGGGAAGCTAGAGTAAGTAGTTCGCCAGTTAATAGTTTGCGCA
ACGTTGTTGCCATTGCTACAGGCATCGTGGTGTCACGCTCGTCGTTTGGTATGGCTTCATTCAGCTCCGG
TTCCCAACGATCAAGGCGAGTTACATGATCCCCCATGTTGTGCAAAAAAGCGGTTAGCTCCTTCGGTCCT
CCGATCGTTGTCAGAAGTAAGTTGGCCGCAGTGTTATCACTCATGGTTATGGCAGCACTGCATAATTCTC
TTACTGTCATGCCATCCGTAAGATGCTTTTCTGTGACTGGTGAGTACTCAACCAAGTCATTCTGAGAATA
GTGTATGCGGCGACCGAGTTGCTCTTGCCCGGCGTCAATACGGGATAATACCGCGCCACATAGCAGAACT
TTAAAAGTGCTCATCATTGGAAAACGTTCTTCGGGGCGAAAACTCTCAAGGATCTTACCGCTGTTGAGAT
CCAGTTCGATGTAACCCACTCGTGCACCCAACTGATCTTCAGCATCTTTTACTTTCACCAGCGTTTCTGG
GTGAGCAAAAACAGGAAGGCAAAATGCCGCAAAAAAGGGAATAAGGGCGACACGGAAATGTTGAATACTC
ATACTCTTCCTTTTTCAATATTATTGAAGCATTTATCAGGGTTATTGTCTCATGAGCGGATACATATTTG
AATGTATTTAGAAAAATAAACAAATAGGGGTTCCGCGCACATTTCCCCGAAAAGTGCCACCTGACGTCGA
CGGATCGGGAGATCTCCCGATCCCCTATGGTGCACTCTCAGTACAATCTGCTCTGATGCCGCATAGTTAA
GCCAGTATCTGCTCCCTGCTTGTGTGTTGGAGGTCGCTGAGTAGTGCGCGAGCAAAATTTAAGCTACAAC
AAGGCAAGGCTTGACCGACAATTGCATGAAGAATCTGCTTAGGGTTAGGCGTTTTGCGCTGCTTCGCGAT
GTACGGGCCAGATATACGCGTTGACATTGATTATTGACTAGTTATTAATAGTAATCAATTACGGGGTCAT
TAGTTCATAGCCCATATATGGAGTTCCGCGTTACATAACTTACGGTAAATGGCCCGCCTGGCTGACCGCC
CAACGACCCCCGCCCATTGACGTCAATAATGACGTATGTTCCCATAGTAACGCCAATAGGGACTTTCCAT
TGACGTCAATGGGTGGAGTATTTACGGTAAACTGCCCACTTGGCAGTACATCAAGTGTATCATATGCCAA
GTACGCCCCCTATTGACGTCAATGACGGTAAATGGCCCGCCTGGCATTATGCCCAGTACATGACCTTATG
GGACTTTCCTACTTGGCAGTACATCTACGTATTAGTCATCGCTATTACCATGGTGATGCGGTTTTGGCAG
TACATCAATGGGCGTGGATAGCGGTTTGACTCACGGGGATTTCCAAGTCTCCACCCCATTGACGTCAATG
GGAGTTTGTTTTGGCACCAAAATCAACGGGACTTTCCAAAATGTCGTAACAACTCCGCCCCATTGACGCA
AATGGGCGGTAGGCGTGTACGGTGGGAGGTCTATATAAGCAGAGCTCTCTGGCTAACTAGAGAACCCACT
GCTTACTGGCTTATCGAAATTAATACGACTCACTATAGGGAGACCCAAGCTGGCTAGCGTGTACAAAAAA
GCAGGCACCATGCCGCGCCCCCGCCTGCTGGCCGCGCTGTGCGGCGCGCTGCTCTGCGCCCCCAGCCTCC
TCGTCGCCTATCCATATGATGTTCCAGATTATGCTAAGCCCACCGAGAACAACGAAGACTTCAACATCGT
GGCCGTGGCCAGCAACTTCGCGACCACGGATCTCGATGCTGACCGCGGGAAGTTGCCCGGCAAGAAGCTG
CCGCTGGAGGTGCTCAAAGAGATGGAAGCCAATGCCCGGAAAGCTGGCTGCACCAGGGGCTGTCTGATCT
GCCTGTCCCACATCAAGTGCACGCCCAAGATGAAGAAGTTCATCCCAGGACGCTGCCACACCTACGAAGG
CGACAAAGAGTCCGCACAGGGCGGCATAGGCGAGGCGATCGTCGACATTCCTGAGATTCCTGGGTTCAAG
GACTTGGAGCCCATGGAGCAGTTCATCGCACAGGTCGATCTGTGTGTGGACTGCACAACTGGCTGCCTCA
AAGGGCTTGCCAACGTGCAGTGTTCTGACCTGCTCAAGAAGTGGCTGCCGCAACGCTGTGCGACCTTTGC
CAGCAAGATCCAGGGCCAGGTGGACAAGATCAAGGGGGCCGGTGGTGACAAATGTGTCGAGCCACTGGGC
ATGGAGAATGGGAACATTGCCAACTCACAGATCGCCGCCTCATCTGTGCGTGTGACCTTCTTGGGTTTGC
AGCATTGGGTCCCGGAGCTGGCCCGCCTGAACCGCGCAGGCATGGTCAATGCCTGGACACCCAGCAGCAA
TGACGATAACCCCTGGATCCAGGTGAACCTGCTGCGGAGGATGTGGGTAACAGGTGTGGTGACGCAGGGT
GCCAGCCGCTTGGCCAGTCATGAGTACCTGAAGGCCTTCAAGGTGGCCTACAGCCTTAATGGACACGAAT
TCGATTTCATCCATGATGTTAATAAAAAACACAAGGAGTTTGTGGGTAACTGGAACAAAAACGCGGTGCA
TGTCAACCTGTTTGAGACCCCTGTGGAGGCTCAGTACGTGAGATTGTACCCCACGAGCTGCCACACGGCC
TGCACTCTGCGCTTTGAGCTACTGGGCTGTGAGCTGAACGGATGCGCCAATCCCCTGGGCCTGAAGAATA
ACAGCATCCCTGACAAGCAGATCACGGCCTCCAGCAGCTACAAGACCTGGGGCTTGCATCTCTTCAGCTG
GAACCCCTCCTATGCACGGCTGGACAAGCAGGGCAACTTCAACGCCTGGGTTGCGGGGAGCTACGGTAAC
GATCAGTGGCTGCAGGTGGACCTGGGCTCCTCGAAGGAGGTGACAGGCATCATCACCCAGGGGGCCCGTA
ACTTTGGCTCTGTCCAGTTTGTGGCATCCTACAAGGTTGCCTACAGTAATGACAGTGCGAACTGGACTGA
GTACCAGGACCCCAGGACTGGCAGCAGTAAGATCTTCCCTGGCAACTGGGACAACCACTCCCACAAGAAG
AACTTGTTTGAGACGCCCATCCTGGCTCGCTATGTGCGCATCCTGCCTGTAGCCTGGCACAACCGCATCG
CCCTGCGCCTGGAGCTGCTGGGCTGTACCGGTCATCATCACCATCACCATTGAGTTTAAACCCGCTGATC
AGCCTCGACTGTGCCTTCTAGTTGCCAGCCATCTGTTGTTTGCCCCTCCCCCGTGCCTTCCTTGACCCTG
GAAGGTGCCACTCCCACTGTCCTTTCCTAATAAAATGAGGAAATTGCATCGCATTGTCTGAGTAGGTGTC
ATTCTATTCTGGGGGGTGGGGTGGGGCAGGACAGCAAGGGGGAGGATTGGGAAGACAATAGCAGGCATGC
TGGGGATGCGGTGGGCTCTATGGCTTCTGAGGCGGAAAGAACCAGCTGGGGCTCTAGGGGGTATCCCC
[124 nt withheld, positions 4339-4462]
C
[91 nt withheld, positions 4464-4554]
A
[49 nt withheld, positions 4556-4604]
CCTTTGACGTTGGAGTCCACGTTCTTT
[37 nt withheld, positions 4632-4668]
ACCCTATCTCGGTCTATTCTTTTGATTTATAAGGGATTTTGCCGATTTCGGCCTATTGGTTAAAAAATGA
GCTGATTTAACAAAAATTTAACGCGAATTAATTCTGTGGAATGTGTGTCAGTTAGGGTGTGGAAAGTCCC
CAGGCTCCCCAGCAGGCAGAAGTATGCAAAGCATGCATCTCAATTAGTCAGCAACCAGGTGTGGAAAGTC
CCCAGGCTCCCCAGCAGGCAGAAGTATGCAAAGCATGCATCTCAATTAGTCAGCAACCATAGTCCCGCCC
CTAACTCCGCCCATCCCGCCCCTAACTCCGCCCAGTTCCGCCCATTCTCCGCCCCATGGCTGACTAATTT
TTTTTATTTATGCAGAGGCCGAGGCCGCCTCTGCCTCTGAGCTATTCCAGAAGTAGTGAGGAGGCTTTTT
TGGAGGCCTAGGCTTTTGCAAAAAGCTCCCGGGAGCTTGTATATCCATTTTCGGATCTGATCAGCACGTG
TTGACAATTAATCATCGGCATAGTATATCGGCATAGTATAATACGACAAGGTGAGGAACTAAACCATGGC
CAAGCCTTTGTCTCAAGAAGAATCCACCCTCATTGAAAGAGCAACGGCTACAATCAACAGCATCCCCATC
TCTGAAGACTACAGCGTCGCCAGCGCAGCTCTCTCTAGCGACGGCCGCATCTTCACTGGTGTCAATGTAT
ATCATTTTACTGGGGGACCTTGTGCAGAACTCGTGGTGCTGGGCACTGCTGCTGCTGCGGCAGCTGGCAA
CCTGACTTGTATCGTCGCGATCGGAAATGAGAACAGGGGCATCTTGAGCCCCTGCGGACGGTGCCGACAG
GTGCTTCTCGATCTGCATCCTGGGATCAAAGCCATAGTGAAGGACAGTGATGGACAGCCGACGGCAGTTG
GGATTCGTGAATTGCTGCCCTCTGGTTATGTGTGGGAGGGCTAAGCACTTCGTGGCCGAGGAGCAGGACT
GACACGTGCTACGAGATTTCGATTCCACCGCCGCCTTCTATGAAAGGTTGGGCTTCGGAATCGTTTTCCG
GGACGCCGGCTGGATGATCCTCCAGCGCGGGGATCTCATGCTGGAGTTCTTCGCCCACCCCAACTTGTTT
ATTGCAGCTTATAATGGTTACAAATAAAGCAATAGCATCACAAATTTCACAAATAAAGCATTTTTTTCAC
TGCATTCTAGTTGTGGTTTGTCCAAACTCATCAATGTATCTTATCATGTCTGTATACCGTCGACCTCTAG
CTAGAGCTTGGCGTAATCATGGTCATAGCTGTTTCCTGTGTGAAATTGTTATCCGCTCACAATTCCACAC
AACATACGAGCCGGAAGCATAAAGTGTAAAGCCTGGGGTGCCTAATGAGTGAGCTAACTCACATTAATTG
CGTTGCGCTCACTGCCCGCTTTCCAGTCGGGAAACCTGTCGTGCCAGCTGCATTAATGAATCGGCCAACG
CGCGGGGAGAGGCGGTTTGCGTATTGGGCGCTCTTCCGCTTCCTCGCTCACTGACTCGCTGCGCTCGGTC
GTTCGGCTGCGGCGAGCGGTATCAGCTCACTCAAAGGCGGTAATACGGTTATCCACAGAATCAGGGGATA
ACGCAGGAAAGAACATGTGAGCAAAAGGCCAGCAAAAGGCCAGGAACCGTAAAAAGGCCGCGTTGCTGGC
GTTTTTCCATAGGCTCCGCCCCCCTGACGAGCATCACAAAAATCGACGCTCAAGTCAGAGGTGGCGAAAC
CCGACAGGACTATAAAGATACCAGGCGTTTCCCCCTGGAAGCTCCCTCGTGCGCTCTCCTGTTCCGACCC
TGCCGCTTACCGGATACCTGTCCGCCTTTCTCCCTTCGGGAAGCGTGGCGCTTTCTCATAGCTCACGCTG
TAGGTATCTCA
Features (pLannotate 1.2.2; 25 found; start..end, strand, type, name):
    542..1402    -  CDS            AmpR: β-lactamase; bla; confers resistance to ampicillin, carbenicillin, and related antibiotics
   1403..1507    -  promoter       AmpR promoter: bla
   1566..1618    -  misc_feature   bom (fragment): basis of mobility region from pBR322
   1773..2152    +  enhancer       CMV enhancer: human cytomegalovirus immediate early enhancer
   2153..2356    +  promoter       CMV promoter: human cytomegalovirus (CMV) immediate early promoter
   2352..2385    +  LTR            5' LTR (truncated) (fragment): truncated 5' long terminal repeat (LTR) from HIV-1
   2401..2419    +  promoter       T7 promoter: promoter for bacteriophage T7 RNA polymerase
   2440..2456    +  protein_bind   attB1 (fragment): mutant version of attB; recombination site for the Gateway® BP reaction BP Clonase™
   2527..2551    +  CDS            3xHA (fragment): three tandem HA epitope tags
   2556..3059    +  CDS            hGLuc (fragment): secreted Gaussia luciferase human codon-optimized
   3063..4016    +  CDS            MFGE8 (fragment): MFGM_PIG - Experimental evidence at protein level: Swiss-Prot protein existence level 1. Contributes to phagocytic removal of apoptotic cells in many tissues. Plays an important role in the maintenance of intestinal epithelial homeostasis and the promotion of mucosal healing. Promotes VEGF-dependent neovascularization (By similarity). Specific ligand for the alpha-v/beta-3 and alpha-v/beta-5 receptors. Also binds to phosphatidylserine-enriched cell surfaces in a receptor-independent manner. Zona pellucida-binding protein which may play a role in gamete interaction. From Sus scrofa (Pig).
   4069..4293    +  polyA_signal   bGH poly(A) signal: bovine growth hormone polyadenylation signal
   4297..4318    +  promoter       SV40 promoter (fragment): SV40 enhancer and early promoter
   4339..4767    +  rep_origin     f1 ori (sequence partly withheld): f1 bacteriophage origin of replication; arrow indicates direction of (+) strand synthesis
   4781..5110    +  promoter       SV40 promoter: SV40 enhancer and early promoter
   5158..5205    +  promoter       EM7 promoter: synthetic bacterial promoter&nbsp
   5224..5622    +  CDS            BSD: blasticidin S deaminase; Aspergillus terreus BSD; confers resistance to blasticidin
   5623..5650    +  CDS            BleoR (fragment): antibiotic-binding protein; Sh ble from Streptoalloteichus hindustanus; confers resistance to bleomycin, phleomycin, and Zeocin™
   5660..5785    +  CDS            ble (fragment): BLE_KLEPN - Experimental evidence at protein level: Swiss-Prot protein existence level 1. Binding protein with a strong affinity to the bleomycin family of antibiotics. Binds to CL990; an antimitotic-antibiotic compound. From Klebsiella pneumoniae.
   5780..5901    +  polyA_signal   SV40 poly(A) signal: SV40 polyadenylation signal
   5974..5990    -  protein_bind   lac operator: The lac repressor binds to the lac operator to inhibit transcription in E. coli. This inhibition can be relieved by adding lactose or isopropyl-β-D-thiogalactopyranoside (IPTG). lac repressor encoded by lacI
   5998..6028    -  promoter       lac promoter: promoter for the E. coli lac operon
   6043..6064    -  protein_bind   CAP binding site: CAP binding activates transcription in the presence of cAMP. E. coli catabolite activator protein
   6077..6169    -  CDS            lacI (fragment): lac repressor; lacI; The lac repressor binds to the lac operator to inhibit transcription in E. coli. This inhibition can be relieved by adding lactose or isopropyl-β-D-thiogalactopyranoside (IPTG).
   6352..371     -  rep_origin     ori (across the origin): high-copy-number ColE1/pMB1/pBR322/pUC origin of replication
