[The description below was written by a language model from this plasmid's Addgene catalogue record and pLannotate feature annotations shown in this document.]
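Description:
pcDNA-gLuc-C1C2 is a mammalian expression plasmid built on the Invitrogen pcDNA6 V5/His backbone. It encodes a bioluminescent reporter designed to attach to the surface of extracellular vesicles (EVs). It is maintained in E. coli as a high-copy plasmid through a ColE1/pUC-type origin, with ampicillin selection from a β-lactamase gene. An f1 origin is also present. For selection in mammalian cells, the backbone carries a blasticidin S deaminase gene under tandem SV40 early and EM7 promoters, followed by an SV40 polyadenylation signal. The short bleomycin-resistance, lac and lacI hits in the feature table are fragments and look like backbone remnants rather than functional elements.

The expression cassette is driven by the CMV immediate-early enhancer and promoter, with a T7 promoter just downstream, and ends at the bovine growth hormone polyadenylation signal. The annotated coding region begins with a short match to an HA epitope sequence. This is followed by human codon-optimised Gaussia luciferase, annotated as a fragment, joined almost directly to a segment matching MFG-E8 (lactadherin). The annotation's best match is the pig protein, but the record does not state the species of origin; it says only that the C1C2 domain came from another deposited plasmid. MFG-E8 binds phosphatidylserine-rich membranes, and the record describes C1C2 as the EV membrane binding domain, so the fusion should decorate vesicles with luciferase. No V5 or His tag is annotated, so it is unclear whether the backbone tags are fused in frame. The stated use is bioluminescent imaging and tracking of EVs, and the associated publication concerns engineering EVs to target pancreatic tissue in vivo.
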