Addgene plasmid #178426: pcDNA-gLuc-C1C2
Purpose: Bioluminescence reporter fused to EV membrane binding domain for EV imaging and tracking
Depositing lab: Masako Harada. Depositing organization: Michigan State University. Publication: Engineering Extracellular Vesicles to Target Pancreatic Tissue In Vivo. Komuro H, Kawai-Harada Y, Aminova S, Pascual N, Malik A, Contag CH, Harada M. Nanotheranostics. 2021 Apr 15;5(4):378-390. doi: 10.7150/ntno.54879. eCollection 2021. PubMed 33912378.
Backbone
  Vector backbone: pcDNA6.0 V5/His
  Backbone manufacturer: Invitrogen
  Vector type: Mammalian Expression
Growth in bacteria
  Bacterial resistance: Ampicillin, 100 μg/mL
  Growth temperature: 37°C
  Growth strain: DH5alpha
  Copy number: High Copy
Gene/Insert
  Gene/Insert name: gLuc
  Cloning method: Unknown
  Sequencing primers: 5′ caagggggccggtggtgacAAATGTGTCGAGCCACTGGGCATGG; 3′ TGATGGTGATGATGACCGGTacagcccagcagctccaggcgc
Resource information
  A portion of this plasmid was derived from a plasmid made by: gLuc was a gift from Contag lab; C1C2 domain is from Agnese Mariotti Addgene, plasmid # 46830
Terms and licenses: Academic/Nonprofit Terms; Industry Terms: Not Available to Industry
How to cite: pcDNA-gLuc-C1C2 was a gift from Masako Harada (Addgene plasmid # 178426 ; http://n2t.net/addgene:178426 ; RRID:Addgene_178426)
